>Addgene plasmid #56569 | mCitrine-Talin-ABM-10 | depositor partial sequence | sequence record 87458 | insert sequence
CGCTAGCGCTACCGGTCGCCACCATGGTGAGCAAGGGCGAGGAGCTGTTCACCGGGGTGGTGCCCATCCT
GGTCGAGCTGGACGGCGACGTAAACGGCCACAAGTTCAGCGTGTCCGGCGAGGGCGAGGGCGATGCCACC
TACGGCAAGCTGACCCTGAAGTTCATCTGCACCACCGGCAAGCTGCCCGTGCCCTGGCCCACCCTCGTGA
CCACCTTCGGCTACGGCCTGATGTGCTTCGCCCGCTACCCCGACCACATGAAGCAGCACGACTTCTTCAA
GTCCGCCATGCCCGAAGGCTACGTCCAGGAGCGCACCATCTTCTTCAAGGACGACGGCAACTACAAGACC
CGCGCCGAGGTGAAGTTCGAGGGCGACACCCTGGTGAACCGCATCGAGCTGAAGGGCATCGACTTCAAGG
AGGACGGCAACATCCTGGGGCACAAGCTGGAGTACAACTACAACAGCCACAACGTCTATATCATGGCCGA
CAAGCAGAAGAACGGCATCAAGGTGAACTTCAAGATCCGCCACAACATCGAGGACGGCAGCGTGCAGCTC
GCCGACCACTACCAGCAGAACACCCCCATCGGCGACGGCCCCGTGCTGCTGCCCGACAACCACTACCTGA
GCTACCAGTCCAAGCTGAGCAAAGACCCCAACGAGAAGCGCGATCACATGGTCCTGCTGGAGTTCGTGAC
CGCCGCCGGGATCACTCTCGGCATGGACGAGCTGTACAAGTCCGGACTCAGATCTCGAGCTCAAGCTTCG
ATCCTAGAAGCTGCCAAGTCCATCGCTGCAGCCACCAGTGCACTGGTAAAGGCTGCGTCAGCAGCCCAGA
GGGAGCTGGTGGCTCAAGGAAAGGTGGGCGCCATTCCAGCCAATGCACTGGATGATGGGCAGTGGTCGCA
GGGCCTCATTTCCGCTGCCCGTATGGTGGCTGCGGCCACCAACAATCTGTGTGAAGCAGCTAACGCAGCT
GTCCAGGGCCATGCTAGCCAGGAGAAACTCATTTCCTCAGCCAAGCAAGTAGCTGCCTCCACAGCTCAGC
TCCTGGTAGCTTGCAAGGTCAAAGCAGATCAGGACTCTGAGGCAATGAAACGGCTCCAGGCTGCTGGCAA
TGCAGTGAAGAGGGCCTCAGATAACCTGGTAAAGGCGGCCCAGAAAGCTGCAGCCTTCGAAGACCAGGAG
AATGAGACGGTGGTGGTGAAGGAGAAAATGGTTGGGGGCATTGCCCAGATTATCGCAGCACAGGAAGAGA
TGCTTCGGAAGGAACGAGAGCTGGAAGAGGCTCGGAAAAAGCTCGCCCAGATCCGGCAGCAGCAGTACAA
GTTCTTGCCTTCAGAGCTTCGAGACGAGCACTAAGGATCCACCGGATCTAGATAACTGATCATAATCAGC
C
