[The description below was written by a language model from this plasmid's Addgene catalogue record.]
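Description:
mCitrine-Talin-ABM-10 is a mammalian expression plasmid that produces a fluorescent fusion between the yellow fluorescent protein mCitrine and the actin-binding module of mouse talin. It is built on an mCitrine vector backbone of about 4.75 kb (excluding the insert). It is maintained in E. coli as a high-copy plasmid under kanamycin selection. A neomycin resistance marker allows G418 selection of transfected mammalian cells, so stable lines are possible in addition to transient expression. The record does not list the replication origin or give a feature table, so the detailed layout of the backbone elements cannot be confirmed here.

The insert is not full-length talin. It is a fragment recorded as the Actin Binding Module, the I/LWEQ domain, comprising 197 amino acids from the C-terminal end of the protein. Expression is driven by the CMV promoter, a strong constitutive promoter in most mammalian cell types. The listed 3′ sequencing primer implies an SV40 polyadenylation signal downstream of the coding region. The plasmid name suggests that mCitrine sits upstream of the talin fragment and that "10" refers to a linker length. However, the record does not explicitly state the tag orientation or the linker, and the cloning method is listed as unknown.

The stated purpose is localization. The fusion serves as a live-cell imaging probe that reports where the talin actin-binding domain is distributed, with mCitrine fluorescence recorded at 516 nm excitation and 529 nm emission.
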