Addgene plasmid #56569: mCitrine-Talin-ABM-10
Purpose: Localization: Talin Actin Binding Domain, Excitation: 516, Emission: 529
Depositing lab: Michael Davidson. Depositing organization: Florida State University, Tallahassee.
Backbone
  Vector backbone: mCitrine
  Backbone size w/o insert (bp): 4750
  Vector type: Mammalian Expression
  Selectable markers: Neomycin (select with G418)
Growth in bacteria
  Bacterial resistance: Kanamycin, 50 μg/mL
  Growth temperature: 37°C
  Growth strain: DH5alpha
  Copy number: High Copy
Gene/Insert
  Gene/Insert name: Talin ABM (alt name: NM_011602.5)
  Species: M. musculus (mouse)
  Mutation: Actin Binding Module; I/LWEQ = 197 amino acids from C
  Promoter: CMV
  Tag / fusion protein: mCitrine
  Cloning method: Unknown
  Sequencing primers: 5′ CMV-F; 3′ SV40pA-R
Terms and licenses: Academic/Nonprofit Terms; Industry Terms
Depositor comments: . Excitation = 516; Emission = 529
How to cite: mCitrine-Talin-ABM-10 was a gift from Michael Davidson (Addgene plasmid # 56569 ; http://n2t.net/addgene:56569 ; RRID:Addgene_56569)
